>Addgene plasmid #220727 | AiP2048 - pAAV-AiE2543m-minBG-iCre(R297T)-BGHpA | addgene full sequence | sequence record 465246 | Addgene NGS Result
CCTGCAGGCAGCTGCGCGCTCGCTCGCTCACTGAGGCCGCCCGGGCGTCGGGCGACCTTTGGTCGCCCGG
CCTCAGTGAGCGAGCGAGCGCGCAGAGAGGGAGTGGCCAACTCCATCACTAGGGGTTCCTGCGGCCGCAT
CATTACTCTGTCCCTCTGTCATCCTTTATTCCTCTCCCCACGAGTGCTGTCTAGTTTTAACTACCAACTT
ATCACAACTTAGCGTCATCAGGGTGGCTGTTGGGACATCTGTGGGGGATTGTCTTGATGGTTGAGGTGGG
AAGATGCCTCATGAATGTGGGCAGCACTAGCCTGTGGGCTGGGCACTGAGCTGAGTCAGAGTGAAGAGTG
CTGGCTGAGCAGCAGCAGCAGCAGTAGCAGCAGGTGGCCTGAGTGAATTCAGTTCTCTATCCTGATTGTC
ATGTGACATGAATAGCTGCTTGGGGGTCCTGCCTTGACTTCTCTGAAGTGATACATTGTAACCTGGAGTT
CCTTGTAAGCCAGACAAACCCTTCCTCTTCCTGCTTCCCATCAAGGAGTTCATCACAGCAAGCCCCTCTT
ACTACTTTCTAGTGTTCTGTTTATATAGTGAAATTATGCAAGCAGTGCATTCTATACTGGGAACAAAAGA
CATAGAGATTACATAATATAAGCAATGATGTTTATATAATGTGTTGCATATTATTGTCTTTTTTGTACTT
TTCTTAACTCCCATGAGGACATAGTTGGTGATTTCTCAGAGCAGCTAGCGGAGCTCGGGCTGGGCATAAA
AGTCAGGGCAGAGCCATCTATTGCTTACATTTGCTTCTGGGATCCAGATCTTTCGAAGCTAGCCACCATG
GTGCCCAAGAAGAAGAGGAAAGTCTCCAACCTGCTGACTGTGCACCAAAACCTGCCTGCCCTCCCTGTGG
ATGCCACCTCTGATGAAGTCAGGAAGAACCTGATGGACATGTTCAGGGACAGGCAGGCCTTCTCTGAACA
CACCTGGAAGATGCTCCTGTCTGTGTGCAGATCCTGGGCTGCCTGGTGCAAGCTGAACAACAGGAAATGG
TTCCCTGCTGAACCTGAGGATGTGAGGGACTACCTCCTGTACCTGCAAGCCAGAGGCCTGGCTGTGAAGA
CCATCCAACAGCACCTGGGCCAGCTCAACATGCTGCACAGGAGATCTGGCCTGCCTCGCCCTTCTGACTC
CAATGCTGTGTCCCTGGTGATGAGGAGAATCAGAAAGGAGAATGTGGATGCTGGGGAGAGAGCCAAGCAG
GCCCTGGCCTTTGAACGCACTGACTTTGACCAAGTCAGATCCCTGATGGAGAACTCTGACAGATGCCAGG
ACATCAGGAACCTGGCCTTCCTGGGCATTGCCTACAACACCCTGCTGCGCATTGCCGAAATTGCCAGAAT
CAGAGTGAAGGACATCTCCCGCACCGATGGTGGGAGAATGCTGATCCACATTGGCAGGACCAAGACCCTG
GTGTCCACAGCTGGTGTGGAGAAGGCCCTGTCCCTGGGGGTTACCAAGCTGGTGGAGAGATGGATCTCTG
TGTCTGGTGTGGCTGATGACCCCAACAACTACCTGTTCTGCCGGGTCAGAAAGAATGGTGTGGCTGCCCC
TTCTGCCACCTCCCAACTGTCCACCCGGGCCCTGGAAGGGATCTTTGAGGCCACCCACCGCCTGATCTAT
GGTGCCAAGGATGACTCTGGGCAGAGATACCTGGCCTGGTCTGGCCACTCTGCCAGAGTGGGTGCTGCCA
CCGACATGGCCAGGGCTGGTGTGTCCATCCCTGAAATCATGCAGGCTGGTGGCTGGACCAATGTGAACAT
TGTGATGAACTACATCAGAAACCTGGACTCTGAGACTGGGGCCATGGTGAGGCTGCTCGAAGATGGGGAC
TGAGGCGCGCCGAATTCAAGCTTCTCGAGAGATCTTCGACTGTGCCTTCTAGTTGCCAGCCATCTGTTGT
TTGCCCCTCCCCCGTGCCTTCCTTGACCCTGGAAGGTGCCACTCCCACTGTCCTTTCCTAATAAAATGAG
GAAATTGCATCGCATTGTCTGAGTAGGTGTCATTCTATTCTGGGGGGTGGGGTGGGGCAGGACAGCAAGG
GGGAGGATTGGGAAGACAATAGCAGGCATGAGATCTCACGTGCGGACCGAGCGGCCGCAGGAACCCCTAG
TGATGGAGTTGGCCACTCCCTCTCTGCGCGCTCGCTCGCTCACTGAGGCCGGGCGACCAAAGGTCGCCCG
ACGCCCGGGCTTTGCCCGGGCGGCCTCAGTGAGCGAGCGAGCGCGCAGCTGCCTGCAGGGGCGCCTGATG
CGGTATTTTCTCCTTACGCATCTGTGCGGTATTTCACACCGCATA
[95 nt withheld, positions 2356-2450]
T
[46 nt withheld, positions 2452-2497]
C
[141 nt withheld, positions 2499-2639]
CCTTTGACGTTGGAGTCCACGTTCTTT
[37 nt withheld, positions 2667-2703]
ACTCTATCTCGGGCTATTCTTTTGATTTATAAGGGATTTTGCCGATTTCGGTCTATTGGTTAAAAAATGA
GCTGATTTAACAAAAATTTAACGCGAATTTTAACAAAATATTAACGTTTACAATTTTATGGTGCACTCTC
AGTACAATCTGCTCTGATGCCGCATAGTTAAGCCAGCCCCGACACCCGCCAACACCCGCTGACGCGCCCT
GACGGGCTTGTCTGCTCCCGGCATCCGCTTACAGACAAGCTGTGACCGTCTCCGGGAGCTGCATGTGTCA
GAGGTTTTCACCGTCATCACCGAAACGCGCGAGACGAAAGGGCCTCGTGATACGCCTATTTTTATAGGTT
AATGTCATGATAATAATGGTTTCTTAGACGTCAGGTGGCACTTTTCGGGGAAATGTGCGCGGAACCCCTA
TTTGTTTATTTTTCTAAATACATTCAAATATGTATCCGCTCATGAGACAATAACCCTGATAAATGCTTCA
ATAATATTGAAAAAGGAAGAGTATGAGTATTCAACATTTCCGTGTCGCCCTTATTCCCTTTTTTGCGGCA
TTTTGCCTTCCTGTTTTTGCTCACCCAGAAACGCTGGTGAAAGTAAAAGATGCTGAAGATCAGTTGGGTG
CACGAGTGGGTTACATCGAACTGGATCTCAACAGCGGTAAGATCCTTGAGAGTTTTCGCCCCGAAGAACG
TTTTCCAATGATGAGCACTTTTAAAGTTCTGCTATGTGGCGCGGTATTATCCCGTATTGACGCCGGGCAA
GAGCAACTCGGTCGCCGCATACACTATTCTCAGAATGACTTGGTTGAGTACTCACCAGTCACAGAAAAGC
ATCTTACGGATGGCATGACAGTAAGAGAATTATGCAGTGCTGCCATAACCATGAGTGATAACACTGCGGC
CAACTTACTTCTGACAACGATCGGAGGACCGAAGGAGCTAACCGCTTTTTTGCACAACATGGGGGATCAT
GTAACTCGCCTTGATCGTTGGGAACCGGAGCTGAATGAAGCCATACCAAACGACGAGCGTGACACCACGA
TGCCTGTAGCAATGGCAACAACGTTGCGCAAACTATTAACTGGCGAACTACTTACTCTAGCTTCCCGGCA
ACAATTAATAGACTGGATGGAGGCGGATAAAGTTGCAGGACCACTTCTGCGCTCGGCCCTTCCGGCTGGC
TGGTTTATTGCTGATAAATCTGGAGCCGGTGAGCGTGGGTCTCGCGGTATCATTGCAGCACTGGGGCCAG
ATGGTAAGCCCTCCCGTATCGTAGTTATCTACACGACGGGGAGTCAGGCAACTATGGATGAACGAAATAG
ACAGATCGCTGAGATAGGTGCCTCACTGATTAAGCATTGGTAACTGTCAGACCAAGTTTACTCATATATA
CTTTAGATTGATTTAAAACTTCATTTTTAATTTAAAAGGATCTAGGTGAAGATCCTTTTTGATAATCTCA
TGACCAAAATCCCTTAACGTGAGTTTTCGTTCCACTGAGCGTCAGACCCCGTAGAAAAGATCAAAGGATC
TTCTTGAGATCCTTTTTTTCTGCGCGTAATCTGCTGCTTGCAAACAAAAAAACCACCGCTACCAGCGGTG
GTTTGTTTGCCGGATCAAGAGCTACCAACTCTTTTTCCGAAGGTAACTGGCTTCAGCAGAGCGCAGATAC
CAAATACTGTTCTTCTAGTGTAGCCGTAGTTAGGCCACCACTTCAAGAACTCTGTAGCACCGCCTACATA
CCTCGCTCTGCTAATCCTGTTACCAGTGGCTGCTGCCAGTGGCGATAAGTCGTGTCTTACCGGGTTGGAC
TCAAGACGATAGTTACCGGATAAGGCGCAGCGGTCGGGCTGAACGGGGGGTTCGTGCACACAGCCCAGCT
TGGAGCGAACGACCTACACCGAACTGAGATACCTACAGCGTGAGCTATGAGAAAGCGCCACGCTTCCCGA
AGGGAGAAAGGCGGACAGGTATCCGGTAAGCGGCAGGGTCGGAACAGGAGAGCGCACGAGGGAGCTTCCA
GGGGGAAACGCCTGGTATCTTTATAGTCCTGTCGGGTTTCGCCACCTCTGACTTGAGCGTCGATTTTTGT
GATGCTCGTCAGGGGGGCGGAGCCTATGGAAAAACGCCAGCAACGCGGCCTTTTTACGGTTCCTGGCCTT
TTGCTGGCCTTTTGCTCACATGT
Features (pLannotate 1.2.2; 12 found; start..end, strand, type, name):
     12..39      +  repeat_region  AAV2 ITR (fragment): inverted terminal repeat of adeno-associated virus serotype 2 inverted
     68..95      +  repeat_region  AAV2 ITR (fragment): inverted terminal repeat of adeno-associated virus serotype 2 inverted
    865..1890    +  CDS            cre: RECR_BPP1 - Experimental evidence at protein level: Swiss-Prot protein existence level 1. Catalyzes site-specific recombination between two 34-base- pair LOXP sites. Its role is to maintain the phage genome as a monomeric unit-copy plasmid in the lysogenic state. From Escherichia phage P1 (Bacteriophage P1).
   1930..2041    +  polyA_signal   bGH poly(A) signal: bovine growth hormone polyadenylation signal
   2159..2299    +  repeat_region  AAV2 ITR: inverted terminal repeat of adeno-associated virus serotype 2 inverted
   2304..2355    -  misc_feature   bom (fragment): basis of mobility region from pBR322
   2374..2829    +  rep_origin     f1 ori (sequence partly withheld): f1 bacteriophage origin of replication; arrow indicates direction of (+) strand synthesis
   2830..2879    -  misc_feature   bom (fragment): basis of mobility region from pBR322
   2981..3016    -  CDS            rop (fragment): Rop protein, which maintains plasmids at low copy number; rop
   3111..3215    +  promoter       AmpR promoter: bla
   3216..4076    +  CDS            AmpR: β-lactamase; bla; confers resistance to ampicillin, carbenicillin, and related antibiotics
   4247..4835    +  rep_origin     ori: high-copy-number ColE1/pMB1/pBR322/pUC origin of replication
