[The description below was written by a language model from this plasmid's Addgene catalogue record and pLannotate feature annotations shown in this document.]
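Description:
AiP2048 - pAAV-AiE2543m-minBG-iCre(R297T)-BGHpA is a 4,896-nt AAV transfer plasmid built on a pAAV2 backbone and intended for packaging recombinant adeno-associated virus that delivers Cre recombinase to selected brain cell populations. In bacteria it is maintained through a high-copy ColE1/pUC-type origin and selected with ampicillin via the bla gene under its own promoter. The backbone also carries an f1 phage origin and small remnants of the pBR322 bom and rop regions. The record lists a recombination-deficient growth strain, which is common for ITR-containing plasmids because the repeats are prone to rearrangement.

The payload lies between AAV2 inverted terminal repeats, the cis elements needed for replication and encapsidation of the vector genome. The annotation detects a complete ITR downstream of the cassette but only two short ITR fragments at the upstream end. This may reflect how hard it is to sequence or annotate these structured repeats rather than a true truncation. Between the upstream ITR and the coding sequence sits an unannotated stretch that, going by the construct name, holds the AiE2543m enhancer followed by the minimal beta-globin promoter (minBG). The minimal promoter has little activity on its own, so the enhancer determines where expression occurs. It drives iCre(R297T), a synthetic codon-improved Cre carrying an R297T substitution, and the transcript is terminated by the bovine growth hormone polyadenylation signal. The record does not explain the mutation's purpose or name the cell types targeted.

The construct belongs to a suite of enhancer AAVs for genetic access to cortical cell types. It would typically be used to trigger loxP recombination in Cre-dependent reporter or effector systems. MluI and SgrAI sites are retained as the cloning sites.
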