Addgene plasmid #220727: AiP2048 - pAAV-AiE2543m-minBG-iCre(R297T)-BGHpA
Purpose: AiE2543m is an enhancer sequence, designed to induce cre-dependent recombination in specific populations of brain cells
Depositing lab: Allen Institute for Brain Science & Bosiljka Tasic. Depositing organization: Allen Institute. Publication: A suite of enhancer AAVs and transgenic mouse lines for genetic access to cortical cell types. Ben-Simon Y, Hooper M, Narayan S, Daigle TL, Dwivedi D, Way SW, Oster A, Stafford DA, Mich JK, Taormina MJ, Martinez RA, Opitz-Araya X, Roth JR, Alexander JR, Allen S, Amster A, Arbuckle J, Ayala A, Baker PM, Bakken TE, Barcelli T, Barta S, Bendrick J, Bertagnolli D, Bielstein C, Bishwakarma P, Bowlus J, Boyer G, Brouner K, Casian B, Casper T, Chakka AB, Chakrabarty R, Chance RK, Chavan S, Clark M, Colbert K, Collman F, Daniel S, Departee M, DiValentin P, Donadio N, Dotson N, Egdorf T, Fliss T, Gabitto M, Garcia J, Gary A, Gasperini M, Gloe J, Goldy J, Gore BB, Graybuck L, Greisman N, Haeseleer F, Halterman C, Haradon Z, Hastings SD, Helback O, Ho W, Hockemeyer D, Huang C, Huff S, Hunker A, Johansen N, Jones D, Juneau Z, Kalmbach B, Kannan M, Khem S, Kussick E, Kutsal R, Larsen R, Lee C, Lee AY, Leibly M, Lenz GH, Li S, Liang E, Lusk N, Madigan Z, Malloy J, Malone J, McCue R, Melchor J, Mollenkopf T, Moosman S, Morin E, Newman D, Ng L, Ngo K, Omstead V, Otto S, Oyama A, Pena N, Pham T, Phillips E, Pom CA, Potekhina L, Ransford S, Ray PL, Rette D, Reynoldson C, Rimorin C, Rocha D, Ruiz A, Sanchez REA, Sawyer L, Sedeno-Cortes A, Sevigny JP, Shapovalova N, Shepard N, Shulga L, Sigler AR, Siverts L, Soliman S, Somasundaram S, Staats B, Stewart K, Szelenyi E, Tieu M, Trader C, Tran A, van Velthoven CTJ, Walker M, Wang Y, Weed N, Wirthlin M, Wood T, Wynalda B, Yao Z, Zhou T, Ariza J, Dee N, Reding M, Ronellenfitch K, Mufti S, Sunkin SM, Smith KA, Esposito L, Waters J, Thyagarajan B, Yao S, Lein ES, Zeng H, Levi BP, Ngai J, Ting JT, Tasic B. Cell. 2025 May 16:S0092-8674(25)00513-6. doi: 10.1016/j.cell.2025.05.002. PubMed 40403729.
Backbone
  Vector backbone: pAAV2
  Vector type: AAV
Growth in bacteria
  Bacterial resistance: Ampicillin, 100 μg/mL
  Growth temperature: 37°C
  Growth strain: NEB Stable
  Copy number: High Copy
Gene/Insert
  Gene/Insert name: iCre(R297T)
  Species: Synthetic
  Promoter: minBG
  Cloning method: Gibson Cloning
Terms and licenses: Academic/Nonprofit Terms; Industry Terms: Not Available to Industry
Depositor comments: 5' Cloning Site: MluI (not destroyed), 3' Cloning Site: SgrAI (not destroyed). Please visit https://doi.org/10.1101/2024.06.10.597244 for bioRxiv preprint.
How to cite: AiP2048 - pAAV-AiE2543m-minBG-iCre(R297T)-BGHpA was a gift from Allen Institute for Brain Science & Bosiljka Tasic (Addgene plasmid # 220727 ; http://n2t.net/addgene:220727 ; RRID:Addgene_220727)
